Addgene plasmid #63302: pFusX2-20
Purpose: Encodes RVD positions 4-6 in TALEN assembly
Depositing lab: Stephen Ekker. Depositing organization: Mayo Foundation for Medical Education and Research. Publication: FusX: A rapid one-step TALE assembly system for genome science. Ma AC, McNulty MS, Tanya PL, Jarryd CM, Martinez-Galvez G, Argue DP, Lee HB, Urban MD, Bullard CE, Blackburn PR, Man TK, Clark KJ, Ekker SC. Hum Gene Ther. 2016 Jun;27(6):451-63. doi: 10.1089/hum.2015.172 PubMed 26854857.
Backbone
  Vector backbone: FusX2
  Backbone size w/o insert (bp): 3006
  Vector type: TALEN
Growth in bacteria
  Bacterial resistance: Spectinomycin, 50 μg/mL
  Growth temperature: 37°C
  Growth strain: DH5alpha
  Copy number: High Copy
Gene/Insert
  Gene/Insert name: HD NI NG (alt name: X2_CAT)
  Species: Synthetic
  Mutation: none
  Cloning method: Restriction Enzyme; 5′ cloning site BsaI (destroyed during cloning); 3′ cloning site BsaI (destroyed during cloning)
  Sequencing primers: 5′ pCR8_F1; 3′ pCR8_R1
Terms and licenses: Academic/Nonprofit Terms; Industry Terms: Not Available to Industry
How to cite: pFusX2-20 was a gift from Stephen Ekker (Addgene plasmid # 63302 ; http://n2t.net/addgene:63302 ; RRID:Addgene_63302)
