[The description below was written by a language model from this plasmid's Addgene catalogue record.]
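Description:
pFusX2-20 is a bacterial library plasmid from the FusX system, a one-step assembly platform for building custom TALE (transcription activator-like effector) repeat arrays such as those used in TALENs. It is built on the FusX2 backbone (about 3 kb without insert), is maintained at high copy number in E. coli, and is selected with spectinomycin. The record does not list the origin of replication or other backbone features, and no feature table is provided. The use of pCR8-type sequencing primers suggests that the insert sits in a pCR8-like context, but this is not stated explicitly.

The payload is a synthetic, pre-assembled trimer of TALE repeats carrying the repeat-variable diresidues (RVDs) HD, NI and NG. Under the standard TALE code these recognise C, A and T respectively, which matches the alternate insert name X2_CAT. The trimer was cloned in through BsaI sites that were destroyed in the process. As a member of the "X2" sub-library, this plasmid supplies RVD positions 4 to 6 of the final array. It is one of a set of plasmids that together cover the possible three-RVD combinations for that position.

In use, a researcher picks the plasmid from each positional library that matches the corresponding triplet of the target DNA sequence. These are then combined in a Golden Gate-style reaction with a receiver vector, yielding a full-length TALE DNA-binding domain in a single step. The plasmid has no expression function of its own. It serves purely as a modular building block for constructing TALENs or other TALE fusion proteins for genome editing and related applications.
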