>Addgene plasmid #63302 | pFusX2-20 | depositor partial sequence | sequence record 105122 | pFusX2_CAT
AGTCTTAAGCGTCTCCCTGACCCCGGACCAAGTGGTGGCTATCGCCAGCCACGATGGCGGCAAGCAAGCG
CTCGAAACGGTGCAGCGGCTGTTGCCGGTGCTGTGCCAGGACCATGGCCTGACCCCGGACCAAGTGGTGG
CTATCGCCAGCAACATTGGCGGCAAGCAAGCGCTCGAAACGGTGCAGCGGCTGTTGCCGGTGCTGTGCCA
GGACCATGGCCTGACCCCGGACCAAGTGGTGGCTATCGCCAGCAACGGTGGCGGCAAGCAAGCGCTCGAA
ACGGTGCAGCGGCTGTTGCCGGTGCTGTGCCAGGACCATGGCGAGACGTC
