>Addgene plasmid #63302 | pFusX2-20 | depositor partial sequence | sequence record 105123 | FusX2
CGTCTCCCTGACCCCGGACCAAGTGGTGGCTATCGAGACCGGCGCCGCTACGGGCGCGTCCCATTCGCCA
TTCAGGCTGCGCAACTGTTGGGAAGGGCGATCGGTGCGGGCTCTTCGCTATTACGCCAGCTGGCGAAAGG
GGGATGTGCTGCAAGGCGATTAAGTTGGGAACGCCAGGGTTTTCCCAGTCACGACGTTGTAAAACGACGG
CCAGTGAGCGCGCGTAATCGACTCACTATAGGGCGAATTGGGTACCGGGCCCCCCCTCGAGGTCCTCCAG
CTTTTGTTCCCTTTAGTGAGGGTTAATTGCGCGCTTGGCGTAATCATGGTCATAGCTGTTTCCTGTGTGA
AATTGTTATCCGCTCACAATTCCACACAACATACGAGCCGGAAGCATAAAGTGTAAAGCCTGGGGTGCCT
AATGAGTGAGCTAACTCACATTAATTGCGTTGCGCTCACTGCCCGCTTTCCACCGGTGGTCTCTGGCGGC
AAGCAAGCGCTCGAAACGGTGCAGCGGCTGTTGCCGGTGCTGTGCCAGGACCATGGCGAGACGTCTAGAC
CAGCCAGGACAGAAATGCCTCGACTTCGCTGCTACCCAAGGTTGCCGGGTGACGCACACCGTGGAAACGG
ATGAAGGCACGAACCCAGTGGACATAAGCCTGTTCGGTTCGTAAGCTGTAATGCAAGTAGCGTATGCGCT
CACGCAACTGGTCCAGAACCTTGACCGAACGCAGCGGTGGTAACGGCGCAGTGGCGGTTTTCATGGCTTG
TTATGACTGTTTTTTTGGGGTACAGTCTATGCCTCGGGCATCCAAGCAGCAAGCGCGTTACGCCGTGGGT
CGATGTTTGATGTTATGGAGCAGCAACGATGTTACGCAGCAGGGCAGTCGCCCTAAAACAAAGTTAAACA
TTATGAGGGAAGCGGTGATCGCCGAAGTATCGACTCAACTATCAGAGGTAGTTGGCGTCATCGAGCGCCA
TCTCGAACCGACGTTGCTGGCCGTACATTTGTACGGCTCCGCAGTGGATGGCGGCCTGAAGCCACACAGT
GATATTGATTTGCTGGTTACGGTGACCGTAAGGCTTGATGAAACAACGCGGCGAGCTTTGATCAACGACC
TTTTGGAAACTTCGGCTTCCCCTGGAGAGAGCGAGATTCTCCGCGCTGTAGAAGTCACCATTGTTGTGCA
CGACGACATCATTCCGTGGCGTTATCCAGCTAAGCGCGAACTGCAATTTGGAGAATGGCAGCGCAATGAC
ATTCTTGCAGGTATCTTCGAGCCAGCCACGATCGACATTGATCTGGCTATCTTGCTGACAAAAGCAAGAG
AACATAGCGTTGCCTTGGTAGGTCCAGCGGCGGAGGAACTCTTTGATCCGGTTCCTGAACAGGATCTATT
TGAGGCGCTAAATGAAACCTTAACGCTATGGAACTCGCCGCCCGACTGGGCTGGCGATGAGCGAAATGTA
GTGCTTACGTTGTCCCGCATTTGGTACAGCGCAGTAACCGGCAAAATCGCGCCGAAGGATGTCGCTGCCG
ACTGGGCAATGGAGCGCCTGCCGGCCCAGTATCAGCCCGTCATACTTGAAGCTAGACAGGCTTATCTTGG
ACAAGAAGAAGATCGCTTGGCCTCGCGCGCAGATCAGTTGGAAGAATTTGTCCACTACGTGAAAGGCGAG
ATCACCAAGGTAGTCGGCAAATAACCCTCGAGCCACCCATGACCAAAATCCCTTAACGTGAGTTACGCGT
CGTTCCACTGAGCGTCAGACCCCGTAGAAAAGATCAAAGGATCTTCTTGAGATCCTTTTTTTCTGCGCGT
AATCTGCTGCTTGCAAACAAAAAAACCACCGCTACCAGCGGTGGTTTGTTTGCCGGATCAAGAGCTACCA
ACTCTTTTTCCGAAGGTAACTGGCTTCAGCAGAGCGCAGATACCAAATACTGTCCTTCTAGTGTAGCCGT
AGTTAGGCCACCACTTCAAGAACTCTGTAGCACCGCCTACATACCTCGCTCTGCTAATCCTGTTACCAGT
GGCTGCTGCCAGTGGCGATAAGTCGTGTCTTACCGGGTTGGACTCAAGACGATAGTTACCGGATAAGGCG
CAGCGGTCGGGCTGAACGGGGGGTTCGTGCACACAGCCCAGCTTGGAGCGAACGACCTACACCGAACTGA
GATACCTACAGCGTGAGCATTGAGAAAGCGCCACGCTTCCCGAAGGGAGAAAGGCGGACAGGTATCCGGT
AAGCGGCAGGGTCGGAACAGGAGAGCGCACGAGGGAGCTTCCAGGGGGAAACGCCTGGTATCTTTATAGT
CCTGTCGGGTTTCGCCACCTCTGACTTGAGCGTCGATTTTTGTGATGCTCGTCAGGGGGGCGGAGCCTAT
GGAAAAACGCCAGCAACGCGGCCTTTTTACGGTTCCTGGCCTTTTGCTGGCCTTTTGCTCACATGTTCTT
TCCTGCGTTATCCCCTGATTCTGTGGATAACCGTATTACCGCCTTTGAGTGAGCTGATACCGCTCGCCGC
AGCCGAACGACCGAGCGCAGCGAGTCAGTGAGCGAGGAAGCGGAAGAGCGCCCAATACGCAAACCGCCTC
TCCCCGCGCGTTGGCCGATTCATTAATGCAGCTGGCACGACAGGTTTCCCGACTGGAAAGCGGGCAGTGA
GCGCAACGCAATTAATACGCGTACCGCTAGCCAGGAAGAGTTTGTAGAAACGCAAAAAGGCCATCCGTCA
GGATGGCCTTCTGCTTAGTTTGATGCCTGGCAGTTTATGGCGGGCGTCCTGCCCGCCACCCTCCGGGCCG
TTGCTTCACAACGTTCAAATCCGCTCCCGGCGGATTTGTCCTACTCAGGAGAGCGTTCACCGACAAACAA
CAGATAAAACGAAAGGCCCAGTCTTCCGACTGAGCCTTTCGTTTTATTTGATGCCTGGCAGTTCCCTACT
CTCGCGTTAACGCTAGCATGGATGTTTTCCCAGTCACGACGTTGTAAAACGACGGCCAGTCTTAAG
