>Addgene plasmid #63302 | pFusX2-20 | addgene partial sequence | sequence record 111172 | pCR8_R1 5'-cgaaccgaacaggcttatgt-3'
CGTCACCCGGCAACCTTGGGTAGCAGCGAAGTCGAGGCATTTCTGTCCTGGCTGGTCTAGACGTCTCGCC
ATGGTCCTGGCACAGCACCGGCAACAGCCGCTGCACCGTTTCGAGCGCTTGCTTGCCGCCACCGTTGCTG
GCGATAGCCACCACTTGGTCCGGGGTCAGGCCATGGTCCTGGCACAGCACCGGCAACAGCCGCTGCACCG
TTTCGAGCGCTTGCTTGCCGCCAATGTTGCTGGCGATAGCCACCACTTGGTCCGGGGTCAGGCCATGGTC
CTGGCACAGCACCGGCAACAGCCGCTGCACCGTTTCGAGCGCTTGCTTGCCGCCATCGTGGCTGGCGATA
GCCACCACTTGGTCCGGGGTCAGGGAGACGCTTAAGACTGGCCGTCGTTTTACAACGTCGTGACTGGGAA
AACATCCATGCTAGCGTTAACGCGAGAGTAGGGAACTGCCAGGCATCAAATAAAACGAAAGGCTCAGTCG
GAAGACTGGGCCTTTCGTTTTATCTGTTGTTTGTCGGTGAACGCTCTCCTGAGTAGGACAAATCCGCCGG
GAGCGGATTTGAACGTTGTGAAGCAACGGCCCG
